Addgene plasmid #49026: pYEXC3H
Purpose: (Empty Backbone) FX cloning Saccharomyces cerevisiae expression vector with GAL1 promoter and C-terminal 3C protease cleavage site and 10x His tag
Depositing lab: Raimund Dutzler & Eric Geertsma. Depositing organization: University of Zurich. Publication: A versatile and efficient high-throughput cloning tool for structural biology. Geertsma ER, Dutzler R. Biochemistry. 2011 Apr 19;50(15):3272-8. Epub 2011 Mar 25. 10.1021/bi200178z PubMed 21410291.
Backbone
  Vector backbone: pYES2/CT
  Backbone manufacturer: Invitrogen
  Backbone size (bp): 7634
  Modifications to backbone: modified for compatibility with FX cloning and added tags/fusion proteins
  Vector type: Yeast Expression
  Promoter: GAL1
  Selectable markers: URA3
  Tag / fusion protein: 3C protease site (PreScission site) (C terminal on backbone); decaHis (10x His) (C terminal on backbone)
Growth in bacteria
  Bacterial resistance: Chloramphenicol and Ampicillin, 25 & 100 μg/mL
  Growth temperature: 37°C
  Growth strain: DB3.1
  Copy number: Low Copy
Gene/Insert
  Cloning method: Unknown
  Sequencing primers: 5′ GAL1; 3′ CYC1
Terms and licenses: Academic/Nonprofit Terms; Industry Terms: Not Available to Industry
Depositor comments: Constructed by Dr. Stephan Schenck, Dutzler lab, Dept of Biochemistry, University of Zurich, Switzerland. The ampicillin resistance cassette is located at bp# 3633-4493.
How to cite: pYEXC3H was a gift from Raimund Dutzler & Eric Geertsma (Addgene plasmid # 49026 ; http://n2t.net/addgene:49026 ; RRID:Addgene_49026)
