[The description below was written by a language model from this plasmid's Addgene catalogue record and pLannotate feature annotations shown in this document.]
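Description:
pYEXC3H is an empty yeast expression backbone derived from pYES2/CT and adapted for FX (fragment exchange) cloning, intended for galactose-inducible protein production in Saccharomyces cerevisiae. It is a 7,634 bp shuttle plasmid. In E. coli it replicates from a ColE1/pUC-type origin and carries an ampicillin resistance gene, although the catalogue lists it as low copy. In yeast it is maintained episomally through the 2μ origin, with an adjacent fragment of the 2μ RAF1 gene, and is selected by URA3 complementation of uracil auxotrophy. An M13 phage origin is also annotated.

The expression unit runs from the Gal4-regulated GAL1 promoter, followed by a T7 promoter, to the CYC1 terminator. Between them sits a replaceable stuffer containing the ccdB toxin gene, a ccdA fragment and a chloramphenicol acetyltransferase gene with its promoter. The ccdB gene explains why the empty vector is propagated in the ccdB-tolerant strain DB3.1 under both chloramphenicol and ampicillin. When an open reading frame replaces this cassette, ordinary E. coli hosts carrying uncut vector are killed, giving counterselection for recombinants. According to the catalogue, the inserted gene becomes fused at its C-terminus to a 3C (PreScission) protease site and a 10x His tag, allowing affinity purification and subsequent tag removal. These two elements are not picked up in the automated feature table. The table instead reports an attR1 site, a lac UV5 promoter, two SV40 NLS matches, a V5 tag and a lacI fragment, which are probably remnants of the cassette source and parent vector or short-match calls rather than stated functional parts. The vector belongs to a high-throughput cloning toolkit aimed at structural biology.
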