Features (pLannotate 1.2.2; 21 found; start..end, strand, type, name):
      2..443     +  promoter       GAL1 promoter: S. cerevisiae GAL1; inducible promoter, regulated by Gal4
    475..493     +  promoter       T7 promoter: promoter for bacteriophage T7 RNA polymerase
    573..875     -  CDS            ccdB: CCDB_ECOLI - Also known as G, letB, letD. Experimental evidence at protein level: Swiss-Prot protein existence level 1. Toxic component of a type II toxin-antitoxin (TA) system, functioning in plasmid maintainence. Responsible for the post- segregational killing (PSK) of plasmid-free cells, also referred to as a plasmid addiction system. Half-life of over 2 hours. Cell killing by CcdB is accompanied by filamentation, defects in chromosome and plasmid segregation, defects in cell division, formation of anucleate cells, decreased DNA synthesis and plasmid loss. Interferes with the activity of DN
    880..1038    -  CDS            ccdA (fragment): CCDA_ECO57 - Also known as H, letA. Experimental evidence at protein level: Swiss-Prot protein existence level 1. Antitoxin component of a type II toxin-antitoxin (TA) system which inhibits the post-segregational killing (PSK) of plasmid-free cells, also referred to as a plasmid addiction system. Binds to and blocks the activity of CcdB; will also remove bound CcdB protein from the CcdB-GyrA complex by forming a CcdA-CcdB complex, a process termed rejuvenation. Functions as a transcriptional corepressor for the ccdAB operon, repression also requires CcdB (By similarity). From Escherichia coli
   1217..1876    -  CDS            CmR: chloramphenicol acetyltransferase; cat; confers resistance to chloramphenicol
   1877..1906    -  promoter       cat promoter (fragment): promoter of the E. coli cat gene encoding chloramphenicol acetyltransferase
   1930..1960    -  promoter       lac UV5 promoter: E. coli lac promoter with an "up" mutation
   1985..2109    -  protein_bind   attR1: mutant version of attR; recombination site for the Gateway® LR reaction LR Clonase™
   2128..2148    -  CDS            SV40 NLS: nuclear localization signal of SV40 (simian virus 40) large T antigen
   2152..2172    -  CDS            SV40 NLS: nuclear localization signal of SV40 (simian virus 40) large T antigen
   2277..2318    +  CDS            V5 tag: epitope tag from simian virus 5
   2379..2626    +  terminator     CYC1 terminator: S. cerevisiae CYC1; transcription terminator for CYC1
   2638..2691    -  CDS            lacI (fragment): lac repressor; lacI; The lac repressor binds to the lac operator to inhibit transcription in E. coli. This inhibition can be relieved by adding lactose or isopropyl-β-D-thiogalactopyranoside (IPTG).
   2874..3462    -  rep_origin     ori: high-copy-number ColE1/pMB1/pBR322/pUC origin of replication
   3633..4493    -  CDS            AmpR: β-lactamase; bla; confers resistance to ampicillin, carbenicillin, and related antibiotics
   4494..4510    -  promoter       AmpR promoter (fragment): bla
   4589..5392    -  CDS            URA3: orotidine-5'-phosphate decarboxylase, required for uracil biosynthesis; S. cerevisiae URA3; yeast auxotrophic marker, counterselectable with 5-fluoroorotic acid (5-FOA)
   5393..5608    -  promoter       URA3 promoter: S. cerevisiae URA3
   5633..6058    +  CDS            RAF1 (fragment): RAF_YEAST - Experimental evidence at transcript level: Swiss-Prot protein existence level 2. Antagonizes transcriptional repression of recombinase FLP by REP1-REP2. May play a role in plasmid partitioning. From Saccharomyces cerevisiae (strain ATCC 204508 / S288c) (Baker's yeast).
   6212..7092    -  rep_origin     2μ ori: yeast 2μ plasmid origin of replication
   7103..7616    -  rep_origin     M13 ori (sequence partly withheld): M13 bacteriophage origin of replication; arrow indicates direction of (+) strand synthesis
>Addgene plasmid #49026 | pYEXC3H | depositor full sequence | sequence record 71982 | pYEXC3H sequence 7634 bps
ACGGATTAGAAGCCGCCGAGCGGGTGACAGCCCTCCGAAGGAAGACTCTCCTCCGTGCGTCCTCGTCTTC
ACCGGTCGCGTTCCTGAAACGCAGATGTGCCTCGCGCCGCACTGCTCCGAACAATAAAGATTCTACAATA
CTAGCTTTTATGGTTATGAAGAGGAAAAATTGGCAGTAACCTGGCCCCACAAACCTTCAAATGAACGAAT
CAAATTAACAACCATAGGATGATAATGCGATTAGTTTTTTAGCCTTATTTCTGGGGTAATTAATCAGCGA
AGCGATGATTTTTGATCTATTAACAGATATATAAATGCAAAAACTGCATAACCACTTTAACTAATACTTT
CAACATTTTCGGTTTGTATTACTTCTTATTCAAATGTAATAAAAGTATCAACAAAAAATTGTTAATATAC
CTCTATACTTTAACGTCAAGGAGAAAAAACCCCGGATCGGACTACTAGCAGCTGTAATACGACTCACTAT
AGGGAATATTAAGCTTGGTACCTTAACCATGAGTTGAAGAGCGACCTGCAGACTGGCTGTGTATAAGGGA
GCCTGACATTTATATTCCCCAGAACATCAGGTTAATGGCGTTTTTGATGTCATTTTCGCGGTGGCTGAGA
TCAGCCACTTCTTCCCCGATAACGGAGACCGGCACACTGGCCATATCGGTGGTCATCATGCGCCAGCTTT
CATCCCCGATATGCACCACCGGGTAAAGTTCACGGGAGACTTTATCTGACAGCAGACGTGCACTGGCCAG
GGGGATCACCATCCGTCGCCCGGGCGTGTCAATAATATCACTCTGTACATCCACAAACAGACGATAACGG
CTCTCTCTTTTATAGGTGTAAACCTTAAACTGCATTTCACCAGCCCCTGTTCTCGTCAGCAAAAGAGCCG
TTCATTTCAATAAACCGGGCGACCTCAGCCATCCCTTCCTGATTTTCCGCTTTCCAGCGTTCGGCACGCA
GACGACGGGCTTCATTCTGCATGGTTGTGCTTACCAGACCGGAGATATTGACATCATATATGCCTTGAGC
AACTGATAGCTGTCGCTGTCAACTGTCACTGTAATACGCTGCTTCATAGCATACCTCTTTTTGACATACT
TCGGGTATACATATCAGTATATATTCTTATACCGCAAAAATCAGCGCGCAAATACGCATACTGTTATCTG
GCTTTTAGTAAGCCGGATCCACGCGTTTACGCCCCGCCCTGCCACTCATCGCAGTACTGTTGTAATTCAT
TAAGCATTCTGCCGACATGGAAGCCATCACAAACGGCATGATGAACCTGAATCGCCAGCGGCATCAGCAC
CTTGTCGCCTTGCGTATAATATTTGCCCATGGTGAAAACGGGGGCGAAGAAGTTGTCCATATTGGCCACG
TTTAAATCAAAACTGGTGAAACTCACCCAGGGATTGGCTGAGACGAAAAACATATTCTCAATAAACCCTT
TAGGGAAATAGGCCAGGTTTTCACCGTAACACGCCACATCTTGCGAATATATGTGTAGAAACTGCCGGAA
ATCGTCGTGGTATTCACTCCAGAGCGATGAAAACGTTTCAGTTTGCTCATGGAAAACGGTGTAACAAGGG
TGAACACTATCCCATATCACCAGCTCACCGTCTTTCATTGCCATACGGAATTCCGGATGAGCATTCATCA
GGCGGGCAAGAATGTGAATAAAGGCCGGATAAAACTTGTGCTTATTTTTCTTTACGGTCTTTAAAAAGGC
CGTAATATCCAGCTGAACGGTCTGGTTATAGGTACATTGAGCAACTGACTGAAATGCCTCAAAATGTTCT
TTACGATGCCATTGGGATATATCAACGGTGGTATATCCAGTGATTTTTTTCTCCATTTTAGCTTCCTTAG
CTCCTGAAAATCTCGACGGATCCTAACTCAAAATCCACACATTATACGAGCCGGAAGCATAAAGTGTAAA
GCCTGGGGTGCCTAATGCGGCCGCCATAGTGACTGGATATGTTGTGTTTTACAGTATTATGTAGTCTGTT
TTTTATGCAAAATCTAATTTAATATATTGATATTTATATCATTTTACGTTTCTCGTTCAGCTTTTTTGTA
CAAACTTGTGATATCGAATTCGCTAGCTACCTTTCTCTTCTTTTTTGGATCTACCTTTCTCTTCTTTTTT
GGGGATCCACTAGTTCAGCTCTTCTGCATTAGAAGTTTTGTTTCAAGGTCCACACCATCATCATCACCAT
CATCATCATCATTAATAATCTAGAGGGCCCTTCGAAGGTAAGCCTATCCCTAACCCTCTCCTCGGTCTCG
ATTCTACGCGTACCGGTCATCATCACCATCACCATTGAGTTTAAACCCGCTGATCCTAGAGGGCCGCATC
ATGTAATTAGTTATGTCACGCTTACATTCACGCCCTCCCCCCACATCCGCTCTAACCGAAAAGGAAGGAG
TTAGACAACCTGAAGTCTAGGTCCCTATTTATTTTTTTATAGTTATGTTAGTATTAAGAACGTTATTTAT
ATTTCAAATTTTTCTTTTTTTTCTGTACAGACGCGTGTACGCATGTAACATTATACTGAAAACCTTGCTT
GAGAAGGTTTTGGGACGCTCGAAGGCTTTAATTTGCAAGCTGCGGCCCTGCATTAATGAATCGGCCAACG
CGCGGGGAGAGGCGGTTTGCGTATTGGGCGCTATTCCGCTTCCTCGCTCACTGACTCGCTGCGCTCGGTC
GTTCGGCTGCGGCGAGCGGTATCAGCTCACTCAAAGGCGGTAATACGGTTATCCACAGAATCAGGGGATA
ACGCAGGAAAGAACATGTGAGCAAAAGGCCAGCAAAAGCCCAGGAACCGTAAAAAGGCCGCGTTGCTGGC
GTTTTTCCATAGGCTCCGCCCCCCTGACGAGCATCACAAAAATCGACGCTCAAGTCAGAGGTGGCGAAAC
CCGACAGGACTATAAAGATACCAGGCGTTTCCCCCTGGAAGCTCCCTCGTGCGCTCTCCTGTTCCGACCC
TGCCGCTTACCGGATACCTGTCCGCCTTTCTCCCTTCGGGAAGCGTGGCGCTTTCTCATAGCTCACGCTG
TAGGTATCTCAGTTCGGTGTAGGTCGTTCGCTCCAAGCTGGGCTGTGTGCACGAACCCCCCGTTCAGCCC
GACCGCTGCGCCTTATCCGGTAACTATCGTCTTGAGTCCAACCCGGTAAGACACGACTTATCGCCACTGG
CAGCAGCCACTGGTAACAGGATTAGCAGAGCGAGGTATGTAGGCGGTGCTACAGAGTTCTTGAAGTGGTG
GCCTAACTACGGCTACACTAGAAGGACAGTATTTGGTATCTGCGCTCTGCTGAAGCCAGTTACCTTCGGA
AAAAGAGTTGGTAGCTCTTGATCCGGCAAACAAACCACCGCTGGTAGCGGTGGTTTTTTTGTTTGCAAGC
AGCAGATTACGCGCAGAAAAAAAGGATCTCAAGAAGATCCTTTGATCTTTTCTACGGGGTCTGACGCTCA
GTGGAACGAAAACTCACGTTAAGGGATTTTGGTCATGAGATTATCAAAAAGGATCTTCACCTAGATCCTT
TTAAATTAAAAATGAAGTTTTAAATCAATCTAAAGTATATATGAGTAAACTTGGTCTGACAGTTACCAAT
GCTTAATCAGTGAGGCACCTATCTCAGCGATCTGTCTATTTCGTTCATCCATAGTTGCCTGACTCCCCGT
CGTGTAGATAACTACGATACGGGAGCGCTTACCATCTGGCCCCAGTGCTGCAATGATACCGCGAGACCCA
CGCTCACCGGCTCCAGATTTATCAGCAATAAACCAGCCAGCCGGAAGGGCCGAGCGCAGAAGTGGTCCTG
CAACTTTATCCGCCTCCATCCAGTCTATTAATTGTTGCCGGGAAGCTAGAGTAAGTAGTTCGCCAGTTAA
TAGTTTGCGCAACGTTGTTGGCATTGCTACAGGCATCGTGGTGTCACTCTCGTCGTTTGGTATGGCTTCA
TTCAGCTCCGGTTCCCAACGATCAAGGCGAGTTACATGATCCCCCATGTTGTGCAAAAAAGCGGTTAGCT
CCTTCGGTCCTCCGATCGTTGTCAGAAGTAAGTTGGCCGCAGTGTTATCACTCATGGTTATGGCAGCACT
GCATAATTCTCTTACTGTCATGCCATCCGTAAGATGCTTTTCTGTGACTGGTGAGTACTCAACCAAGTCA
TTCTGAGAATAGTGTATGCGGCGACCGAGTTGCTCTTGCCCGGCGTCAATACGGGATAATAGTGTATCAC
ATAGCAGAACTTTAAAAGTGCTCATCATTGGAAAACGTTCTTCGGGGCGAAAACTCTCAAGGATCTTACC
GCTGTTGAGATCCAGTTCGATGTAACCCACTCGTGCACCCAACTGATCTTCAGCATCTTTTACTTTCACC
AGCGTTTCTGGGTGAGCAAAAACAGGAAGGCAAAATGCCGCAAAAAAGGGAATAAGGGCGACACGGAAAT
GTTGAATACTCATACTCTTCCTTTTTCAATGGGTAATAACTGATATAATTAAATTGAAGCTCTAATTTGT
GAGTTTAGTATACATGCATTTACTTATAATACAGTTTTTTAGTTTTGCTGGCCGCATCTTCTCAAATATG
CTTCCCAGCCTGCTTTTCTGTAACGTTCACCCTCTACCTTAGCATCCCTTCCCTTTGCAAATAGTCCTCT
TCCAACAATAATAATGTCAGATCCTGTAGAGACCACATCATCCACGGTTCTATACTGTTGACCCAATGCG
TCTCCCTTGTCATCTAAACCCACACCGGGTGTCATAATCAACCAATCGTAACCTTCATCTCTTCCACCCA
TGTCTCTTTGAGCAATAAAGCCGATAACAAAATCTTTGTCGCTTTTCGCAATGTCAACAGTACCCTTAGT
ATATTCTCCAGTAGATAGGGAGCCCTTGCATGACAATTCTGCTAACATCAAAAGGCCTCTAGGTTCCTTT
GTTACTTCTTCTGCCGCCTGCTTCAAACCGCTAACAATACCTGGGCCCACCACACCGTGTGCATTCGTAA
TGTCTGCCCATTCTGCTATTCTGTATACACCCGCAGAGTACTGCAATTTGACTGTATTACCAATGTCAGC
AAATTTTCTGTCTTCGAAGAGTAAAAAATTGTACTTGGCGGATAATGCCTTTAGCGGCTTAACTGTGCCC
TCCATGGAAAAATCAGTCAAGATATCCACATGTGTTTTTAGTAAACAAATTTTGGGACCTAATGCTTCAA
CTAACTCCAGTAATTCCTTGGTGGTACGAACATCCAATGAAGCACACAAGTTTGTTTGCTTTTCGTGCAT
GATATTAAATAGCTTGGCAGCAACAGGACTAGGATGAGTAGCAGCACGTTCCTTATATGTAGCTTTCGAC
ATGATTTATCTTCGTTTCCTGCAGGTTTTTGTTCTGTGCAGTTGGGTTAAGAATACTGGGCAATTTCATG
TTTCTTCAACACTACATATGCGTATATATACCAATCTAAGTCTGTGCTCCTTCCTTCGTTCTTCCTTCTG
TTCGGAGATTACCGAATCAAAAAAATTTCAAAGAAACCGAAATCAAAAAAAAGAATAAAAAAAAAATGAT
GAATTGAATTGAAAAGCTAGCTTATCGATGATAAGCTGTCAAAGATGAGAATTAATTCCACGGACTATAG
ACTATACTAGATACTCCGTCTACTGTACGATACACTTCCGCTCAGGTCCTTGTCCTTTAACGAGGCCTTA
CCACTCTTTTGTTACTCTATTGATCCAGCTCAGCAAAGGCAGTGTGATCTAAGATTCTATCTTCGCGATG
TAGTAAAACTAGCTAGACCGAGAAAGAGACTAGAAATGCAAAAGGCACTTCTACAATGGCTGCCATCATT
ATTATCCGATGTGACGCTGCAGCTTCTCAATGATATTCGAATACGCTTTGAGGAGATACAGCCTAATATC
CGACAAACTGTTTTACAGATTTACGATCGTACTTGTTACCCATCATTGAATTTTGAACATCCGAACCTGG
GAGTTTTCCCTGAAACAGATAGTATATTTGAACCTGTATAATAATATATAGTCTAGCGCTTTACGGAAGA
CAATGTATGTATTTCGGTTCCTGGAGAAACTATTGCATCTATTGCATAGGTAATCTTGCACGTCGCATCC
CCGGTTCATTTTCTGCGTTTCCATCTTGCACTTCAATAGCATATCTTTGTTAACGAAGCATCTGTGCTTC
ATTTTGTAGAACAAAAATGCAACGCGAGAGCGCTAATTTTTCAAACAAAGAATCTGAGCTGCATTTTTAC
AGAACAGAAATGCAACGCGAAAGCGCTATTTTACCAACGAAGAATCTGTGCTTCATTTTTGTAAAACAAA
AATGCAACGCGACGAGAGCGCTAATTTTTCAAACAAAGAATCTGAGCTGCATTTTTACAGAACAGAAATG
CAACGCGAGAGCGCTATTTTACCAACAAAGAATCTATACTTCTTTTTTGTTCTACAAAAATGCATCCCGA
GAGCGCTATTTTTCTAACAAAGCATCTTAGATTACTTTTTTTCTCCTTTGTGCGCTCTATAATGCAGTCT
CTTGATAACTTTTTGCACTGTAGGTCCGTTAAGGTTAGAAGAAGGCTACTTTGGTGTCTATTTTCTCTTC
CATAAAAAAAGCCTGACTCCACTTCCCGCGTTTACTGATTACTAGCGAAGCTGCGGGTGCATTTTTTCAA
GATAAAGGCATCCCCGATTATATTCTATACCGATGTGGATTGCGCATACTTTGTGAACAGAAAGTGATAG
CGTTGATGATTCTTCATTGGTCAGAAAATTATGAACGGTTTCTTCTATTTTGTCTCTATATACTACGTAT
AGGAAATGTTTACATTTTCGTATTGTTTTCGATTCACTCTATGAATAGTTCTTACTACAATTTTTTTGTC
TAAAGAGTAATACTAGAGATAAACATAAAAAATGTAGAGGTCGAGTTTAGATGCAAGTTCAAGGAGCGAA
AGGTGGATGGGTAGGTTATATAGGGATATAGCACAGAGATATATAGCAAAGAGATACTTTTGAGCAATGT
TTGTGGAAGCGGTATTCGCAATGGGAAGCTCC
[37 nt withheld, positions 7103-7139]
A
[37 nt withheld, positions 7141-7177]
ATTTTGTTAAAATTCGCGTTAAATTTTTGTTAAATCAGCTCATTTTTTAACGAATAGCCCGAAATCGGCA
AAATCCCTTATAAATCAAAAGAATAGACCGAGATAGGGTTGAGTGTTGTTCCAGTTTCCAACAAGAGTCC
ACTATTAAAGAACGTGGACTCCAACGTCAAAGGGCGAAAAAGG
[39 nt withheld, positions 7361-7399]
T
[91 nt withheld, positions 7401-7491]
G
[124 nt withheld, positions 7493-7616]
GGGGATCGATCCACTAGT
