>Addgene plasmid #49026 | pYEXC3H | addgene partial sequence | sequence record 73173 | CAT-R 5'-GCAACTGACTGAAATGCCTC-3'
TCAACGGTGGTATATCCAGTGATTTTTTTCTCCATTTTAGCTTCCTTAGCTCCTGAAAATCTCGACGGAT
CCTAACTCAAAATCCACACATTATACGAGCCGGAAGCATAAAGTGTAAAGCCTGGGGTGCCTAATGCGGC
CGCCATAGTGACTGGATATGTTGTGTTTTACAGTATTATGTAGTCTGTTTTTTATGCAAAATCTAATTTA
ATATATTGATATTTATATCATTTTACGTTTCTCGTTCAGCTTTTTTGTACAAACTTGTGATATCGAATTC
GCTAGCTACCTTTCTCTTCTTTTTTGGATCTACCTTTCTCTTCTTTTTTGGGGATCCACTAGTTCAGCTC
TTCTGCATTAGAAGTTTTGTTTCAAGGTCCACACCATCATCATCACCATCATCATCATCATTAATAATCT
AGAGGGCCCTTCGAAGGTAAGCCTATCCCTAACCCTCTCCTCGGTCTCGATTCTACGCGTACCGGTCATC
ATCACCATCACCATTGAGTTTAAACCCGCTGATCCTAGAGGGCCGCATCATGTAATTAGTTATGTCACGC
TTACATTCACGCCCTCCCCCCACATCCGCTCTAACCGAAAAGGAAGGAGTTAGACAACCTGAAGTCTAGG
TCCCTATTTATTTTTTTATAGTTATGTTAGTATTAAGAACGTTATTTATATTTCAAATTTTTCTTTTTTT
TCTGTACAGACGCGTGTACGCATGTAACATTATACTGAAAACCTTGCTTGAGAAGGTTTTGGGACGCTCG
AAGGCTTTAATTTGCAAGCTGCGGCCCTGCATTAATGAATCGGCCAACGCGCGGGGAGAGGCGGTTTGCG
TATTGGGCGCTATTCCGCTTCCTCGCTCACTGACTCGCTGCGCTCGGTCGTTCGGCTGCGGCGAGCGGTA
TCAGCTCACTCAAAGGCGGTAATACGGTTATCCACAGAATCAGGGGA
