>Addgene plasmid #49026 | pYEXC3H | addgene partial sequence | sequence record 73370 | ccdb-fwd 5'-GCATGATGACCACCGATATG-3'
TCTCAGCCACCGCGAAAATGACATCAAAAACGCCATTAACCTGATGTTCTGGGGAATATAAATGTCAGGC
TCCCTTATACACAGCCAGTCTGCAGGTCGCTCTTCAACTCATGGTTAAGGTACCAAGCTTAATATTCCCT
ATAGTGAGTCGTATTACAGCTGCTAGTAGTCCGATCCGGGGTTTTTTCTCCTTGACGTTAAAGTATAGAG
GTATATTAACAATTTTTTGTTGATACTTTTATTACATTTGAATAAGAAGTAATACAAACCGAAAATGTTG
AAAGTATTAGTTAAAGTGGTTATGCAGTTTTTGCATTTATATATCTGTTAATAGATCAAAAATCATCGCT
TCGCTGATTAATTACCCCAGAAATAAGGCTAAAAAACTAATCGCATTATCATCCTATGGTTGTTAATTTG
ATTCGTTCATTTGAAGGTTTGTGGGGCCAGGTTACTGCCAATTTTTCCTCTTCATAACCATAAAAGCTAG
TATTGTAGAATCTTTATTGTTCGGAGCAGTGCGGCGCGAGGCACATCTGCGTTTCAGGAACGCGACCGGT
GAAGACGAGGACGCACGGAGGAGAGTCTTCCTTCGGAGGGCTGTCACCCGCTCGGCGGCTTCTAATCCGT
GGACTAGTGGATCGATCCCC
[124 nt withheld, positions 651-774]
C
[91 nt withheld, positions 776-866]
AGGGTGATGG
